>Addgene plasmid #141726 | TFORF0833 | addgene full sequence | sequence record 399060 | Addgene NGS Result
TTAATGTAGTCTTATGCAATACTCTTGTAGTCTTGCAACATGGTAACGATGAGTTAGCAACATGCCTTAC
AAGGAGAGAAAAAGCACCGTGCATGCCGATTGGTGGAAGTAAGGTGGTACGATCGTGCCTTATTAGGAAG
GCAACAGACGGGTCTGACATGGATTGGACGAACCACTGAATTGCCGCATTGCAGAGATATTGTATTTAAG
TGCCTAGCTCGATACATAAACGGGTCTCTCTGGTTAGACCAGATCTGAGCCTGGGAGCTCTCTGGCTAAC
TAGGGAACCCACTGCTTAAGCCTCAATAAAGCTTGCCTTGAGTGCTTCAAGTAGTGTGTGCCCGTCTGTT
GTGTGACTCTGGTAACTAGAGATCCCTCAGACCCTTTTAGTCAGTGTGGAAAATCTCTAGCAGTGGCGCC
CGAACAGGGACTTGAAAGCGAAAGGGAAACCAGAGGAGCTCTCTCGACGCAGGACTCGGCTTGCTGAAGC
GCGCACGGCAAGAGGCGAGGGGCGGCGACTGGTGAGTACGCCAAAAATTTTGACTAGCGGAGGCTAGAAG
GAGAGAGATGGGTGCGAGAGCGTCAGTATTAAGCGGGGGAGAATTAGATCGCGATGGGAAAAAATTCGGT
TAAGGCCAGGGGGAAAGAAAAAATATAAATTAAAACATATAGTATGGGCAAGCAGGGAGCTAGAACGATT
CGCAGTTAATCCTGGCCTGTTAGAAACATCAGAAGGCTGTAGACAAATACTGGGACAGCTACAACCATCC
CTTCAGACAGGATCAGAAGAACTTAGATCATTATATAATACAGTAGCAACCCTCTATTGTGTGCATCAAA
GGATAGAGATAAAAGACACCAAGGAAGCTTTAGACAAGATAGAGGAAGAGCAAAACAAAAGTAAGACCAC
CGCACAGCAAGCGGCCGCTGATCTTCAGACCTGGAGGAGGAGATATGAGGGACAATTGGAGAAGTGAATT
ATATAAATATAAAGTAGTAAAAATTGAACCATTAGGAGTAGCACCCACCAAGGCAAAGAGAAGAGTGGTG
CAGAGAGAAAAAAGAGCAGTGGGAATAGGAGCTTTGTTCCTTGGGTTCTTGGGAGCAGCAGGAAGCACTA
TGGGCGCAGCGTCAATGACGCTGACGGTACAGGCCAGACAATTATTGTCTGGTATAGTGCAGCAGCAGAA
CAATTTGCTGAGGGCTATTGAGGCGCAACAGCATCTGTTGCAACTCACAGTCTGGGGCATCAAGCAGCTC
CAGGCAAGAATCCTGGCTGTGGAAAGATACCTAAAGGATCAACAGCTCCTGGGGATTTGGGGTTGCTCTG
GAAAACTCATTTGCACCACTGCTGTGCCTTGGAATGCTAGTTGGAGTAATAAATCTCTGGAACAGATTTG
GAATCACACGACCTGGATGGAGTGGGACAGAGAAATTAACAATTACACAAGCTTAATACACTCCTTAATT
GAAGAATCGCAAAACCAGCAAGAAAAGAATGAACAAGAATTATTGGAATTAGATAAATGGGCAAGTTTGT
GGAATTGGTTTAACATAACAAATTGGCTGTGGTATATAAAATTATTCATAATGATAGTAGGAGGCTTGGT
AGGTTTAAGAATAGTTTTTGCTGTACTTTCTATAGTGAATAGAGTTAGGCAGGGATATTCACCATTATCG
TTTCAGACCCACCTCCCAACCCCGAGGGGACCCATGCATTGCATCTCAATTAGTCAGCAACCAGGTGTGG
AAAGTCCCCAGGCTCCCCAGCAGGCAGAAGTATGCAAAGCATGCGTCTCAATTAGTCAGCAACCATAGTC
CCGCCCCTAACTCCGCCCATCCCGCCCCTAACTCCGCCCAGTTCCGCCCATTCTCCGCCCCATGGCTGAC
TAATTTTTTTTATTTATGCAGAGGCCGAGGCCGCCTCGGCCTCTGAGCTATTCCAGAAGTAGTGAGGAGG
CTTTTTTGGAGGCCTAGGCTTTTGCAAAAAGCTTTCTAGAGGTACCACCGGAGCTTACCATGACCGAGTA
CAAGCCCACGGTGCGCCTCGCCACCCGCGACGACGTCCCCAGGGCCGTACGCACCCTCGCCGCCGCGTTC
GCCGACTACCCCGCCACGCGCCACACCGTCGATCCGGACCGCCACATCGAGCGGGTCACCGAGCTGCAAG
AACTCTTCCTCACGCGCGTCGGGCTCGACATCGGCAAGGTGTGGGTCGCGGACGACGGCGCCGCCGTGGC
GGTCTGGACCACGCCGGAGAGCGTCGAAGCGGGGGCGGTGTTCGCCGAGATCGGCCCGCGCATGGCCGAG
TTGAGCGGTTCCCGGCTGGCCGCGCAGCAACAGATGGAAGGCCTCCTGGCGCCGCACCGGCCCAAGGAGC
CCGCGTGGTTCCTGGCCACCGTCGGCGTCTCGCCCGACCACCAGGGCAAGGGTCTGGGCAGCGCCGTCGT
GCTCCCCGGAGTGGAGGCGGCCGAGCGCGCCGGGGTGCCCGCCTTCCTGGAGACCTCCGCGCCCCGCAAC
CTCCCCTTCTACGAGCGGCTCGGCTTCACCGTCACCGCCGACGTCGAGGTGCCCGAAGGACCGCGCACCT
GGTGCATGACCCGCAAGCCCGGTGCCAGTTAACGAATTCTAGATCTTGAGACAAATGGCAGTATTCATCC
ACAATTTTAAAAGAAAAGGGGGGATTGGGGGGTACAGTGCAGGGGAAAGAATAGTAGACATAATAGCAAC
AGACATACAAACTAAAGAATTACAAAAACAAATTACAAAAATTCAAAATTTTCGGGTTTATTACAGGGAC
AGCAGAGATCCACTTTGGCGCCGGCTCGAGGCCTGCAGGTGCAAAGATGGATAAAGTTTTAAACAGAGAG
GAATCTTTGCAGCTAATGGACCTTCTAGGTCTTGAAAGGAGTGGGAATTGGCTCCGGTGCCCGTCAGTGG
GCAGAGCGCACATCGCCCACAGTCCCCGAGAAGTTGGGGGGAGGGGTCGGCAATTGAACCGGTGCCTAGA
GAAGGTGGCGCGGGGTAAACTGGGAAAGTGATGTCGTGTACTGGCTCCGCCTTTTTCCCGAGGGTGGGGG
AGAACCGTATATAAGTGCAGTAGTCGCCGTGAACGTTCTTTTTCGCAACGGGTTTGCCGCCAGAACACAG
GTAAGTGCCGTGTGTGGTTCCCGCGGGCCTGGCCTCTTTACGGGTTATGGCCCTTGCGTGCCTTGAATTA
CTTCCACCTGGCTGCAGTACGTGATTCTTGATCCCGAGCTTCGGGTTGGAAGTGGGTGGGAGAGTTCGAG
GCCTTGCGCTTAAGGAGCCCCTTCGCCTCGTGCTTGAGTTGAGGCCTGGCCTGGGCGCTGGGGCCGCCGC
GTGCGAATCTGGTGGCACCTTCGCGCCTGTCTCGCTGCTTTCGATAAGTCTCTAGCCATTTAAAATTTTT
GATGACCTGCTGCGACGCTTTTTTTCTGGCAAGATAGTCTTGTAAATGCGGGCCAAGATCTGCACACTGG
TATTTCGGTTTTTGGGGCCGCGGGCGGCGACGGGGCCCGTGCGTCCCAGCGCACATGTTCGGCGAGGCGG
GGCCTGCGAGCGCGGCCACCGAGAATCGGACGGGGGTAGTCTCAAGCTGGCCGGCCTGCTCTGGTGCCTG
GCCTCGCGCCGCCGTGTATCGCCCCGCCCTGGGCGGCAAGGCTGGCCCGGTCGGCACCAGTTGCGTGAGC
GGAAAGATGGCCGCTTCCCGGCCCTGCTGCAGGGAGCTCAAAATGGAGGACGCGGCGCTCGGGAGAGCGG
GCGGGTGAGTCACCCACACAAAGGAAAAGGGCCTTTCCGTCCTCAGCCGTCGCTTCATGTGACTCCACGG
AGTACCGGGCGCCGTCCAGGCACCTCGATTAGTTCTCGAGCTTTTGGAGTACGTCGTCTTTAGGTTGGGG
GGAGGGGTTTTATGCGATGGAGTTTCCCCACACTGAGTGGGTGGAGACTGAAGTTAGGCCAGCTTGGCAC
TTGATGTAATTCTCCTTGGAATTTGCCCTTTTTGAGTTTGGATCTTGGTTCATTCTCAAGCCTCAGACAG
TGGTTCAAAGTTTTTTTCTTCCATTTCAGGTGTCGTGAGGCTAGCACCGCCACCATGGCCGAGCGCGGGG
AACTCGACTTGACCGGCGCCAAACAGAACACAGGAGTGTGGCTAGTCAAGGTTCCTAAATATTTGTCACA
GCAATGGGCTAAAGCCTCTGGAAGAGGTGAAGTTGGGAAACTGCGGATTGCCAAGACTCAAGGAAGGACT
GAGGTGTCATTTACTTTGAATGAGGATCTTGCAAATATTCATGATATTGGTGGAAAACCAGCTTCAGTCA
GTGCTCCTAGAGAACATCCATTTGTCTTGCAAAGTGTTGGAGGACAGACATTAACAGTATTTACTGAGAG
CTCATCAGATAAGCTGTCATTGGAAGGAATAGTGGTACAAAGAGCTGAATGCCGACCAGCTGCCAGTGAA
AACTACATGCGATTAAAAAGATTGCAAATAGAAGAGTCTTCCAAACCAGTGAGGCTATCACAACAGCTGG
ACAAAGTTGTAACAACCAATTACAAACCTGTTGCTAATCATCAATACAATATCGAATATGAAAGGAAAAA
GAAAGAAGACGGAAAGCGAGCTCGAGCTGATAAACAACATGTTTTAGACATGCTATTTTCAGCCTTTGAG
AAACATCAATACTATAATCTTAAGGACTTGGTGGACATCACAAAGCAACCTGTGGTGTACCTGAAGGAAA
TCTTAAAAGAAATTGGTGTTCAGAATGTAAAAGGGATCCACAAAAACACATGGGAGCTGAAGCCAGAGTA
CAGACACTATCAAGGAGAAGAAAAGAGTGACTAGTAATGAACTAGTCCGTAACTTGAAAGTATTTCGATT
TCTTGGCTTTATATATCTTGTGGAAAGGACGAATCATACGGAGATAAATTATTGCAACGCGTTAAGTCGA
CAATCAACCTCTGGATTACAAAATTTGTGAAAGATTGACTGGTATTCTTAACTATGTTGCTCCTTTTACG
CTATGTGGATACGCTGCTTTAATGCCTTTGTATCATGCTATTGCTTCCCGTATGGCTTTCATTTTCTCCT
CCTTGTATAAATCCTGGTTGCTGTCTCTTTATGAGGAGTTGTGGCCCGTTGTCAGGCAACGTGGCGTGGT
GTGCACTGTGTTTGCTGACGCAACCCCCACTGGTTGGGGCATTGCCACCACCTGTCAGCTCCTTTCCGGG
ACTTTCGCTTTCCCCCTCCCTATTGCCACGGCGGAACTCATCGCCGCCTGCCTTGCCCGCTGCTGGACAG
GGGCTCGGCTGTTGGGCACTGACAATTCCGTGGTGTTGTCGGGGAAATCATCGTCCTTTCCTTGGCTGCT
CGCCTGTGTTGCCACCTGGATTCTGCGCGGGACGTCCTTCTGCTACGTCCCTTCGGCCCTCAATCCAGCG
GACCTTCCTTCCCGCGGCCTGCTGCCGGCTCTGCGGCCTCTTCCGCGTCTTCGCCTTCGCCCTCAGACGA
GTCGGATCTCCCTTTGGGCCGCCTCCCCGCGTCGACTTTAAGACCAATGACTTACAAGGCAGCTGTAGAT
CTTAGCCACTTTTTAAAAGAAAAGGGGGGACTGGAAGGGCTAATTCACTCCCAACGAAGACAAGATCTGC
TTTTTGCTTGTACTGGGTCTCTCTGGTTAGACCAGATCTGAGCCTGGGAGCTCTCTGGCTAACTAGGGAA
CCCACTGCTTAAGCCTCAATAAAGCTTGCCTTGAGTGCTTCAAGTAGTGTGTGCCCGTCTGTTGTGTGAC
TCTGGTAACTAGAGATCCCTCAGACCCTTTTAGTCAGTGTGGAAAATCTCTAGCAGTACGTATAGTAGTT
CATGTCATCTTATTATTCAGTATTTATAACTTGCAAAGAAATGAATATCAGAGAGTGAGAGGAACTTGTT
TATTGCAGCTTATAATGGTTACAAATAAAGCAATAGCATCACAAATTTCACAAATAAAGCATTTTTTTCA
CTGCATTCTAGTTGTGGTTTGTCCAAACTCATCAATGTATCTTATCATGTCTGGCTCTAGCTATCCCGCC
CCTAACTCCGCCCATCCCGCCCCTAACTCCGCCCAGTTCCGCCCATTCTCCGCCCCATGGCTGACTAATT
TTTTTTATTTATGCAGAGGCCGAGGCCGCCTCGGCCTCTGAGCTATTCCAGAAGTAGTGAGGAGGCTTTT
TTGGAGGCCTAGGGACGTACCCAATTCGCCCTATAGTGAGTCGTATTACGCGCGCTCACTGGCCGTCGTT
TTACAACGTCGTGACTGGGAAAACCCTGGCGTTACCCAACTTAATCGCCTTGCAGCACATCCCCCTTTCG
CCAGCTGGCGTAATAGCGAAGAGGCCCGCACCGATCGCCCTTCCCAACAGTTGCGCAGCCTGAATGGCGA
ATGGG
[124 nt withheld, positions 6446-6569]
C
[91 nt withheld, positions 6571-6661]
A
[49 nt withheld, positions 6663-6711]
CCTTTGACGTTGGAGTCCACGTTCTTT
[37 nt withheld, positions 6739-6775]
ACCCTATCTCGGTCTATTCTTTTGATTTATAAGGGATTTTGCCGATTTCGGCCTATTGGTTAAAAAATGA
GCTGATTTAACAAAAATTTAACGCGAATTTTAACAAAATATTAACGCTTACAATTTAGGTGGCACTTTTC
GGGGAAATGTGCGCGGAACCCCTATTTGTTTATTTTTCTAAATACATTCAAATATGTATCCGCTCATGAG
ACAATAACCCTGATAAATGCTTCAATAATATTGAAAAAGGAAGAGTATGAGTATTCAACATTTCCGTGTC
GCCCTTATTCCCTTTTTTGCGGCATTTTGCCTTCCTGTTTTTGCTCACCCAGAAACGCTGGTGAAAGTAA
AAGATGCTGAAGATCAGTTGGGTGCACGAGTGGGTTACATCGAACTGGATCTCAACAGCGGTAAGATCCT
TGAGAGTTTTCGCCCCGAAGAACGTTTTCCAATGATGAGCACTTTTAAAGTTCTGCTATGTGGCGCGGTA
TTATCCCGTATTGACGCCGGGCAAGAGCAACTCGGTCGCCGCATACACTATTCTCAGAATGACTTGGTTG
AGTACTCACCAGTCACAGAAAAGCATCTTACGGATGGCATGACAGTAAGAGAATTATGCAGTGCTGCCAT
AACCATGAGTGATAACACTGCGGCCAACTTACTTCTGACAACGATCGGAGGACCGAAGGAGCTAACCGCT
TTTTTGCACAACATGGGGGATCATGTAACTCGCCTTGATCGTTGGGAACCGGAGCTGAATGAAGCCATAC
CAAACGACGAGCGTGACACCACGATGCCTGTAGCAATGGCAACAACGTTGCGCAAACTATTAACTGGCGA
ACTACTTACTCTAGCTTCCCGGCAACAATTAATAGACTGGATGGAGGCGGATAAAGTTGCAGGACCACTT
CTGCGCTCGGCCCTTCCGGCTGGCTGGTTTATTGCTGATAAATCTGGAGCCGGTGAGCGTGGGTCTCGCG
GTATCATTGCAGCACTGGGGCCAGATGGTAAGCCCTCCCGTATCGTAGTTATCTACACGACGGGGAGTCA
GGCAACTATGGATGAACGAAATAGACAGATCGCTGAGATAGGTGCCTCACTGATTAAGCATTGGTAACTG
TCAGACCAAGTTTACTCATATATACTTTAGATTGATTTAAAACTTCATTTTTAATTTAAAAGGATCTAGG
TGAAGATCCTTTTTGATAATCTCATGACCAAAATCCCTTAACGTGAGTTTTCGTTCCACTGAGCGTCAGA
CCCCGTAGAAAAGATCAAAGGATCTTCTTGAGATCCTTTTTTTCTGCGCGTAATCTGCTGCTTGCAAACA
AAAAAACCACCGCTACCAGCGGTGGTTTGTTTGCCGGATCAAGAGCTACCAACTCTTTTTCCGAAGGTAA
CTGGCTTCAGCAGAGCGCAGATACCAAATACTGTTCTTCTAGTGTAGCCGTAGTTAGGCCACCACTTCAA
GAACTCTGTAGCACCGCCTACATACCTCGCTCTGCTAATCCTGTTACCAGTGGCTGCTGCCAGTGGCGAT
AAGTCGTGTCTTACCGGGTTGGACTCAAGACGATAGTTACCGGATAAGGCGCAGCGGTCGGGCTGAACGG
GGGGTTCGTGCACACAGCCCAGCTTGGAGCGAACGACCTACACCGAACTGAGATACCTACAGCGTGAGCT
ATGAGAAAGCGCCACGCTTCCCGAAGGGAGAAAGGCGGACAGGTATCCGGTAAGCGGCAGGGTCGGAACA
GGAGAGCGCACGAGGGAGCTTCCAGGGGGAAACGCCTGGTATCTTTATAGTCCTGTCGGGTTTCGCCACC
TCTGACTTGAGCGTCGATTTTTGTGATGCTCGTCAGGGGGGCGGAGCCTATGGAAAAACGCCAGCAACGC
GGCCTTTTTACGGTTCCTGGCCTTTTGCTGGCCTTTTGCTCACATGTTCTTTCCTGCGTTATCCCCTGAT
TCTGTGGATAACCGTATTACCGCCTTTGAGTGAGCTGATACCGCTCGCCGCAGCCGAACGACCGAGCGCA
GCGAGTCAGTGAGCGAGGAAGCGGAAGAGCGCCCAATACGCAAACCGCCTCTCCCCGCGCGTTGGCCGAT
TCATTAATGCAGCTGGCACGACAGGTTTCCCGACTGGAAAGCGGGCAGTGAGCGCAACGCAATTAATGTG
AGTTAGCTCACTCATTAGGCACCCCAGGCTTTACACTTTATGCTTCCGGCTCGTATGTTGTGTGGAATTG
TGAGCGGATAACAATTTCACACAGGAAACAGCTATGACCATGATTACGCCAAGCGCGCAATTAACCCTCA
CTAAAGGGAACAAAAGCTGGAGCTGCAAGC
Features (pLannotate 1.2.2; 31 found; start..end, strand, type, name):
      5..231     +  promoter       RSV promoter: Rous sarcoma virus enhancer/promoter
    232..412     +  LTR            5' LTR (truncated): truncated 5' long terminal repeat (LTR) from HIV-1
    459..584     +  misc_feature   HIV-1 Ψ: packaging signal of human immunodeficiency virus type 1
    568..931     +  CDS            HIV-1 gag (fragment): gag protein from human immunodeficiency virus 1; gag
   1077..1310    +  misc_feature   RRE: The Rev response element (RRE) of HIV-1 allows for Rev-dependent mRNA export from the nucleus to the cytoplasm.
   1687..1713    +  CDS            Rev (fragment): human immunodeficiency virus 1 (HIV-1) Rev protein; rev; enhances nuclear export of unspliced and incompletely spliced viral mRNAs
   1720..1743    +  promoter       SV40 promoter (fragment): SV40 early promoter
   1744..1815    +  promoter       SV40 promoter (fragment): SV40 enhancer and early promoter
   1839..1974    +  rep_origin     SV40 ori: SV40 origin of replication
   2020..2616    +  CDS            PuroR (fragment): puromycin N-acetyltransferase; pac from Streptomyces; confers resistance to puromycin
   2665..2782    +  misc_feature   cPPT/CTS: central polypurine tract and central termination sequence of HIV-1
   2847..2913    +  CDS            small t antigen (fragment): SV40 (simian virus 40) small t antigen
   2920..4098    +  promoter       EF-1α promoter: strong constitutive promoter for human elongation factor EF-1α
   4115..4861    +  CDS            GTF2F2: T2FB_HUMAN - Also known as RAP30. Experimental evidence at protein level: Swiss-Prot protein existence level 1. TFIIF is a general transcription initiation factor that binds to RNA polymerase II and helps to recruit it to the initiation complex in collaboration with TFIIB. It promotes transcription elongation. This subunit shows ATP-dependent DNA-helicase activity. From Homo sapiens (Human).
   4877..4930    +  promoter       U6 promoter (fragment): RNA polymerase III promoter for human U6 snRNA
   4972..5560    +  misc_feature   WPRE: woodchuck hepatitis virus posttranscriptional regulatory element
   5611..5630    +  misc_feature   cPPT/CTS (fragment): central polypurine tract and central termination sequence of HIV-1
   5632..5865    +  LTR            3' LTR (ΔU3): self-inactivating 3' long terminal repeat (LTR) from HIV-1
   5943..6064    +  polyA_signal   SV40 poly(A) signal: SV40 polyadenylation signal
   6104..6239    +  rep_origin     SV40 ori: SV40 origin of replication
   6260..6278    -  promoter       T7 promoter: promoter for bacteriophage T7 RNA polymerase
   6286..6441    +  CDS            lacZα (fragment): LacZα fragment of β-galactosidase; lacZ fragment
   6446..6874    +  rep_origin     f1 ori (sequence partly withheld): f1 bacteriophage origin of replication; arrow indicates direction of (+) strand synthesis
   6927..7031    +  promoter       AmpR promoter: bla
   7032..7892    +  CDS            AmpR: β-lactamase; bla; confers resistance to ampicillin, carbenicillin, and related antibiotics
   8063..8651    +  rep_origin     ori: high-copy-number ColE1/pMB1/pBR322/pUC origin of replication
   8834..8926    +  CDS            lacI (fragment): lac repressor; lacI; The lac repressor binds to the lac operator to inhibit transcription in E. coli. This inhibition can be relieved by adding lactose or isopropyl-β-D-thiogalactopyranoside (IPTG).
   8939..8960    +  protein_bind   CAP binding site: CAP binding activates transcription in the presence of cAMP. E. coli catabolite activator protein
   8975..9005    +  promoter       lac promoter: promoter for the E. coli lac operon
   9013..9029    +  protein_bind   lac operator: The lac repressor binds to the lac operator to inhibit transcription in E. coli. This inhibition can be relieved by adding lactose or isopropyl-β-D-thiogalactopyranoside (IPTG). lac repressor encoded by lacI
   9074..9092    +  promoter       T3 promoter: promoter for bacteriophage T3 RNA polymerase
