[The description below was written by a language model from this plasmid's Addgene catalogue record and pLannotate feature annotations shown in this document.]
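Description:
TFORF0833 is a lentiviral mammalian expression plasmid built on the pLX_TRC317 backbone. It is one member of a barcoded library of transcription factor open reading frames. It is propagated in E. coli through a high-copy ColE1/pUC-type origin with ampicillin resistance (AmpR), and it also carries an f1 origin and remnants of a lac/lacZα cloning region flanked by T7 and T3 promoters. The depositor notes that the plasmid can recombine, as is common for LTR-containing vectors.

The viral portion has a third-generation, self-inactivating layout. An RSV promoter drives a truncated HIV-1 5' LTR, followed by the Ψ packaging signal with a gag fragment, the RRE for Rev-dependent export of the genomic RNA, a cPPT/CTS element, and a ΔU3 3' LTR with a downstream SV40 polyadenylation signal. Two expression units lie between the LTRs. An SV40 early promoter/origin region precedes the puromycin N-acetyltransferase gene, which allows selection of transduced cells. A full-length EF-1α promoter drives the human GTF2F2 ORF. This gene encodes RAP30, the subunit of general transcription factor TFIIF that helps recruit RNA polymerase II to the initiation complex and promotes elongation. A WPRE downstream of the ORF enhances transcript stability and expression.

According to the record, each library construct carries a unique 24-bp barcode. The barcode is not annotated in the feature table, so its position cannot be stated. A short U6 promoter fragment sits between the ORF and the WPRE and is probably a backbone remnant. The construct is intended for GTF2F2 overexpression, particularly in pooled screens, such as directed differentiation studies, where barcodes identify the delivered factor.
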