Addgene plasmid #141726: TFORF0833
Purpose: Lentiviral vector for overexpressing transcription factor ORFs with unique 24-bp barcodes. Barcodes facilitate identification of transcription factors in pooled screens.
Depositing lab: Feng Zhang. Depositing organization: Broad Institute. Publication: A transcription factor atlas of directed differentiation. Joung J, Ma S, Tay T, Geiger-Schuller KR, Kirchgatterer PC, Verdine VK, Guo B, Arias-Garcia MA, Allen WE, Singh A, Kuksenko O, Abudayyeh OO, Gootenberg JS, Fu Z, Macrae RK, Buenrostro JD, Regev A, Zhang F. Cell. 2023 Jan 5;186(1):209-229.e26. doi: 10.1016/j.cell.2022.11.026. PubMed 36608654.
Backbone
  Vector backbone: pLX_TRC317
  Backbone manufacturer: Broad Institute Genetic Perturbation Platform
  Backbone size w/o insert (bp): 8264
  Vector type: Mammalian Expression, Lentiviral
  Selectable markers: Puromycin
Growth in bacteria
  Bacterial resistance: Ampicillin, 100 μg/mL
  Growth temperature: 37°C
  Growth strain: NEB Stable
  Copy number: High Copy
Gene/Insert
  Gene/Insert name: GTF2F2
  Species: H. sapiens (human)
  Insert size (bp): 851
  Entrez Gene: GTF2F2 (a.k.a. BTF4, RAP30, TF2F2, TFIIF)
  Promoter: EF1a
  Cloning method: Unknown
  Sequencing primers: 5′ GGGTGGAGACTGAAGTTAGGCCAG; 3′ CACATAGCGTAAAAGGAGCAACATAG
Terms and licenses: Academic/Nonprofit Terms; Industry Terms: Not Available to Industry
Depositor comments: NM_004128,ENST00000340473 . The transcription factor ORF portion of this plasmid was synthesized by Genewiz. Please test multiple small colonies in case of plasmid recombination. To make this collection available in a timely manner, a portion of this collection was not fully sequenced by Addgene. If an Addgene verified full plasmid sequence is not available, please contact us prior to placing an order to request the full sequence.
How to cite: TFORF0833 was a gift from Feng Zhang (Addgene plasmid # 141726 ; http://n2t.net/addgene:141726 ; RRID:Addgene_141726)
