>Addgene plasmid #141726 | TFORF0833 | depositor partial sequence | sequence record 277315 | Insert
ACCGCCACCATGGCCGAGCGCGGGGAACTCGACTTGACCGGCGCCAAACAGAACACAGGAGTGTGGCTAG
TCAAGGTTCCTAAATATTTGTCACAGCAATGGGCTAAAGCCTCTGGAAGAGGTGAAGTTGGGAAACTGCG
GATTGCCAAGACTCAAGGAAGGACTGAGGTGTCATTTACTTTGAATGAGGATCTTGCAAATATTCATGAT
ATTGGTGGAAAACCAGCTTCAGTCAGTGCTCCTAGAGAACATCCATTTGTCTTGCAAAGTGTTGGAGGAC
AGACATTAACAGTATTTACTGAGAGCTCATCAGATAAGCTGTCATTGGAAGGAATAGTGGTACAAAGAGC
TGAATGCCGACCAGCTGCCAGTGAAAACTACATGCGATTAAAAAGATTGCAAATAGAAGAGTCTTCCAAA
CCAGTGAGGCTATCACAACAGCTGGACAAAGTTGTAACAACCAATTACAAACCTGTTGCTAATCATCAAT
ACAATATCGAATATGAAAGGAAAAAGAAAGAAGACGGAAAGCGAGCTCGAGCTGATAAACAACATGTTTT
AGACATGCTATTTTCAGCCTTTGAGAAACATCAATACTATAATCTTAAGGACTTGGTGGACATCACAAAG
CAACCTGTGGTGTACCTGAAGGAAATCTTAAAAGAAATTGGTGTTCAGAATGTAAAAGGGATCCACAAAA
ACACATGGGAGCTGAAGCCAGAGTACAGACACTATCAAGGAGAAGAAAAGAGTGACTAGTAATGAACTAG
TCCGTAACTTGAAAGTATTTCGATTTCTTGGCTTTATATATCTTGTGGAAAGGACGAATCATACGGAGAT
AAATTATTGCA
