>Addgene plasmid #141726 | TFORF0833 | depositor partial sequence | sequence record 277316 | Barcode
ATCATACGGAGATAAATTATTGCA
